Addgene plasmid #212075: 5'-3xFLAG Smarcc2+exon minimal CMV pCDNA5
Purpose: LR vector for integration of Smarcc2+exon(93nt) into N2a FRT rtTA3 expression cells
Depositing lab: Benjamin Blencowe. Depositing organization: University of Toronto. Publication: Systematic analysis of alternative exon-dependent interactome remodeling reveals multitasking functions of gene regulatory factors. Roth JF, Braunschweig U, Wu M, Li JD, Lin ZY, Larsen B, Weatheritt RJ, Gingras AC, Blencowe BJ. Mol Cell. 2023 Dec 7;83(23):4222-4238.e10. doi: 10.1016/j.molcel.2023.10.034. PubMed 38065061.
Backbone
  Vector backbone: 5'-3xFLAG minimal CMV pCDNA5
  Vector type: Mammalian Expression
Growth in bacteria
  Bacterial resistance: Ampicillin, 100 μg/mL
  Growth temperature: 37°C
  Growth strain: DH5alpha
  Copy number: High Copy
Gene/Insert
  Gene/Insert name: Smarcc2+exon(93nt) (alt name: NP_001107568.1)
  Species: M. musculus (mouse)
  Entrez Gene: Smarcc2 (a.k.a. 5930405J04Rik)
  Cloning method: Gateway Cloning
Terms and licenses: Academic/Nonprofit Terms; Industry Terms: Not Available to Industry
How to cite: 5'-3xFLAG Smarcc2+exon minimal CMV pCDNA5 was a gift from Benjamin Blencowe (Addgene plasmid # 212075 ; http://n2t.net/addgene:212075 ; RRID:Addgene_212075)
