[The description below was written by a language model from this plasmid's Addgene catalogue record and pLannotate feature annotations shown in this document.]
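Description:
5'-3xFLAG Smarcc2+exon minimal CMV pCDNA5 is a mammalian expression plasmid built on a pcDNA5-type FRT backbone and designed for site-specific, single-copy integration into Flp-In-style host cells, specifically N2a cells carrying a genomic FRT site and expressing the rtTA3 transactivator. In bacteria it is maintained as a high-copy plasmid through a ColE1/pUC-type origin and selected with ampicillin via the β-lactamase gene. Remnants of an f1 origin and lac regulatory sequences are also annotated in the backbone.

The payload is the mouse Smarcc2 (Baf170) coding sequence, a core subunit of SWI/SNF chromatin remodelling complexes, in the isoform that includes a 93-nucleotide alternative exon. It was introduced by a Gateway LR reaction and is therefore flanked by attB1 and attB2 sites. An N-terminal 3xFLAG tag is indicated by the construct name, although the annotation resolves only a single FLAG unit immediately upstream of attB1. Expression is driven by a tetracycline-responsive promoter made of repeated tet operator elements spanning the plasmid's numbering origin and joined to a minimal CMV promoter, so transcription depends on rtTA3 and a tetracycline analogue such as doxycycline. A bGH polyadenylation signal terminates the transcript.

Adjacent to this cassette lies an FRT site directly followed by a hygromycin resistance gene with an SV40 poly(A) signal but no intact promoter of its own. In this standard arrangement, FLP-mediated recombination into the genomic FRT locus supplies the missing promoter, so hygromycin resistance marks correct integrants. According to the record, the resulting inducible lines are used to study how the alternative exon changes the protein's interaction partners.
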