Features (pLannotate 1.2.2; 26 found; start..end, strand, type, name):
      8..28      -  promoter       tight TRE promoter (fragment): Tet-responsive promoter PTight, consisting of seven tet operator sequences followed by the minimal CMV promoter
     45..65      -  promoter       tight TRE promoter (fragment): Tet-responsive promoter PTight, consisting of seven tet operator sequences followed by the minimal CMV promoter
     82..102     -  promoter       tight TRE promoter (fragment): Tet-responsive promoter PTight, consisting of seven tet operator sequences followed by the minimal CMV promoter
    119..139     -  promoter       tight TRE promoter (fragment): Tet-responsive promoter PTight, consisting of seven tet operator sequences followed by the minimal CMV promoter
    320..372     +  misc_feature   bom (fragment): basis of mobility region from pBR322
    431..535     +  promoter       AmpR promoter: bla
    536..1396    +  CDS            AmpR: β-lactamase; bla; confers resistance to ampicillin, carbenicillin, and related antibiotics
   1567..2155    +  rep_origin     ori: high-copy-number ColE1/pMB1/pBR322/pUC origin of replication
   2338..2430    +  CDS            lacI (fragment): lac repressor; lacI; The lac repressor binds to the lac operator to inhibit transcription in E. coli. This inhibition can be relieved by adding lactose or isopropyl-β-D-thiogalactopyranoside (IPTG).
   2443..2464    +  protein_bind   CAP binding site: CAP binding activates transcription in the presence of cAMP. E. coli catabolite activator protein
   2479..2509    +  promoter       lac promoter: promoter for the E. coli lac operon
   2517..2533    +  protein_bind   lac operator: The lac repressor binds to the lac operator to inhibit transcription in E. coli. This inhibition can be relieved by adding lactose or isopropyl-β-D-thiogalactopyranoside (IPTG). lac repressor encoded by lacI
   2606..2727    -  polyA_signal   SV40 poly(A) signal: SV40 polyadenylation signal
   2722..2847    -  CDS            ble (fragment): BLE_KLEPN - Experimental evidence at protein level: Swiss-Prot protein existence level 1. Binding protein with a strong affinity to the bleomycin family of antibiotics. Binds to CL990; an antimitotic-antibiotic compound. From Klebsiella pneumoniae.
   2857..3879    -  CDS            HygR: hygromycin B phosphotransferase confers resistance to hygromycin
   3887..3934    -  protein_bind   FRT: FLP-mediated recombination occurs in the 8-bp core sequence TCTAGAAA (Turan and Bode, 2011). FLP recombinase from the Saccharomyces cerevisiae 2μ plasmid
   3939..4172    -  rep_origin     f1 ori (fragment) (sequence partly withheld): f1 bacteriophage origin of replication; arrow indicates direction of (+) strand synthesis
   4193..4214    -  promoter       SV40 promoter (fragment): SV40 enhancer and early promoter
   4218..4442    -  polyA_signal   bGH poly(A) signal: bovine growth hormone polyadenylation signal
   4490..4514    +  protein_bind   attB2: mutant version of attB; recombination site for the Gateway® BP reaction BP Clonase™
   4720..7905    -  CDS            Smarcc2 (fragment): SMRC2_MOUSE - Also known as Baf170. Experimental evidence at protein level: Swiss-Prot protein existence level 1. Involved in transcriptional activation and repression of select genes by chromatin remodeling (alteration of DNA-nucleosome topology). Component of SWI/SNF chromatin remodeling complexes that carry out key enzymatic activities, changing chromatin structure by altering DNA-histone contacts within a nucleosome in an ATP-dependent manner. Can stimulate the ATPase activity of the catalytic subunit of these complexes. May be required for CoREST dependent repression of neuronal specific
   7914..7931    -  protein_bind   attB1 (fragment): mutant version of attB; core recombination site for the Gateway® BP reaction BP Clonase™
   7933..7956    -  CDS            FLAG: FLAG® epitope tag, followed by an enterokinase cleavage site
   8100..8145    -  promoter       TRE3GV promoter (fragment): 3rd-generation Tet-responsive promoter that can be activated by binding of Tet-On® 3G, optimized for retroviral and lentiviral vectors
   8153..8173    -  promoter       tight TRE promoter (fragment): Tet-responsive promoter PTight, consisting of seven tet operator sequences followed by the minimal CMV promoter
   8190..8210    -  promoter       tight TRE promoter (fragment): Tet-responsive promoter PTight, consisting of seven tet operator sequences followed by the minimal CMV promoter
>Addgene plasmid #212075 | 5'-3xFLAG Smarcc2+exon minimal CMV pCDNA5 | addgene full sequence | sequence record 420977 | Addgene NGS Result
ACGTACCTTCTCTATCACTGATAGGGAGCTCGAGACGTGTCGACTTCTCTATCACTGATAGGGAGACGTT
CTAGACGTACCTTCTCTATCACTGATAGGGAGCTCGAGACGTGTCGACTTCTCTATCACTGATAGGGAGA
CGTGCGGCCAGCTTGGATCCCTCGAGACGCGTATATCTGGCCCGTACATCGCGAAGCAGCGCAAAACGCC
TAACCCTAAGCAGATTCTTCATGCAATTGTCGGTCAAGCCTTGCCTTGTTGTAGCTTAAATTTTGCTCGC
GCACTACTCAGCGACCTCCAACACACAAGCAGGGAGCAGATACTGGCTTAACTATGCGGCATCAGAGCAG
ATTGTACTGAGAGTGCACCATAGGGGATCGGGAGATCTCCCGATCCGTCGACGTCAGGTGGCACTTTTCG
GGGAAATGTGCGCGGAACCCCTATTTGTTTATTTTTCTAAATACATTCAAATATGTATCCGCTCATGAGA
CAATAACCCTGATAAATGCTTCAATAATATTGAAAAAGGAAGAGTATGAGTATTCAACATTTCCGTGTCG
CCCTTATTCCCTTTTTTGCGGCATTTTGCCTTCCTGTTTTTGCTCACCCAGAAACGCTGGTGAAAGTAAA
AGATGCTGAAGATCAGTTGGGTGCACGAGTGGGTTACATCGAACTGGATCTCAACAGCGGTAAGATCCTT
GAGAGTTTTCGCCCCGAAGAACGTTTTCCAATGATGAGCACTTTTAAAGTTCTGCTATGTGGCGCGGTAT
TATCCCGTATTGACGCCGGGCAAGAGCAACTCGGTCGCCGCATACACTATTCTCAGAATGACTTGGTTGA
GTACTCACCAGTCACAGAAAAGCATCTTACGGATGGCATGACAGTAAGAGAATTATGCAGTGCTGCCATA
ACCATGAGTGATAACACTGCGGCCAACTTACTTCTGACAACGATCGGAGGACCGAAGGAGCTAACCGCTT
TTTTGCACAACATGGGGGATCATGTAACTCGCCTTGATCGTTGGGAACCGGAGCTGAATGAAGCCATACC
AAACGACGAGCGTGACACCACGATGCCTGTAGCAATGGCAACAACGTTGCGCAAACTATTAACTGGCGAA
CTACTTACTCTAGCTTCCCGGCAACAATTAATAGACTGGATGGAGGCGGATAAAGTTGCAGGACCACTTC
TGCGCTCGGCCCTTCCGGCTGGCTGGTTTATTGCTGATAAATCTGGAGCCGGTGAGCGTGGGTCTCGCGG
TATCATTGCAGCACTGGGGCCAGATGGTAAGCCCTCCCGTATCGTAGTTATCTACACGACGGGGAGTCAG
GCAACTATGGATGAACGAAATAGACAGATCGCTGAGATAGGTGCCTCACTGATTAAGCATTGGTAACTGT
CAGACCAAGTTTACTCATATATACTTTAGATTGATTTAAAACTTCATTTTTAATTTAAAAGGATCTAGGT
GAAGATCCTTTTTGATAATCTCATGACCAAAATCCCTTAACGTGAGTTTTCGTTCCACTGAGCGTCAGAC
CCCGTAGAAAAGATCAAAGGATCTTCTTGAGATCCTTTTTTTCTGCGCGTAATCTGCTGCTTGCAAACAA
AAAAACCACCGCTACCAGCGGTGGTTTGTTTGCCGGATCAAGAGCTACCAACTCTTTTTCCGAAGGTAAC
TGGCTTCAGCAGAGCGCAGATACCAAATACTGTTCTTCTAGTGTAGCCGTAGTTAGGCCACCACTTCAAG
AACTCTGTAGCACCGCCTACATACCTCGCTCTGCTAATCCTGTTACCAGTGGCTGCTGCCAGTGGCGATA
AGTCGTGTCTTACCGGGTTGGACTCAAGACGATAGTTACCGGATAAGGCGCAGCGGTCGGGCTGAACGGG
GGGTTCGTGCACACAGCCCAGCTTGGAGCGAACGACCTACACCGAACTGAGATACCTACAGCGTGAGCTA
TGAGAAAGCGCCACGCTTCCCGAAGGGAGAAAGGCGGACAGGTATCCGGTAAGCGGCAGGGTCGGAACAG
GAGAGCGCACGAGGGAGCTTCCAGGGGGAAACGCCTGGTATCTTTATAGTCCTGTCGGGTTTCGCCACCT
CTGACTTGAGCGTCGATTTTTGTGATGCTCGTCAGGGGGGCGGAGCCTATGGAAAAACGCCAGCAACGCG
GCCTTTTTACGGTTCCTGGCCTTTTGCTGGCCTTTTGCTCACATGTTCTTTCCTGCGTTATCCCCTGATT
CTGTGGATAACCGTATTACCGCCTTTGAGTGAGCTGATACCGCTCGCCGCAGCCGAACGACCGAGCGCAG
CGAGTCAGTGAGCGAGGAAGCGGAAGAGCGCCCAATACGCAAACCGCCTCTCCCCGCGCGTTGGCCGATT
CATTAATGCAGCTGGCACGACAGGTTTCCCGACTGGAAAGCGGGCAGTGAGCGCAACGCAATTAATGTGA
GTTAGCTCACTCATTAGGCACCCCAGGCTTTACACTTTATGCTTCCGGCTCGTATGTTGTGTGGAATTGT
GAGCGGATAACAATTTCACACAGGAAACAGCTATGACCATGATTACGCCAAGCTCTAGCTAGAGGTCGAC
GGTATACAGACATGATAAGATACATTGATGAGTTTGGACAAACCACAACTAGAATGCAGTGAAAAAAATG
CTTTATTTGTGAAATTTGTGATGCTATTGCTTTATTTGTAACCATTATAAGCTGCAATAAACAAGTTGGG
GTGGGCGAAGAACTCCAGCATGAGATCCCCGCGCTGGAGGATCATCCAGCCGGCGTCCCGGAAAACGATT
CCGAAGCCCAACCTTTCATAGAAGGCGGCGGTGGAATCGAAATCTCGTAGTACGTGCTATTCCTTTGCCC
TCGGACGAGTGCTGGGGCGTCGGTTTCCACTATCGGCGAGTACTTCTACACAGCCATCGGTCCAGACGGC
CGCGCTTCTGCGGGCGATTTGTGTACGCCCGACAGTCCCGGCTCCGGATCGGACGATTGCGTCGCATCGA
CCCTGCGCCCAAGCTGCATCATCGAAATTGCCGTCAACCAAGCTCTGATAGAGTTGGTCAAGACCAATGC
GGAGCATATACGCCCGGAGCCGCGGCGATCCTGCAAGCTCCGGATGCCTCCGCTCGAAGTAGCGCGTCTG
CTGCTCCATACAAGCCAACCACGGCCTCCAGAAGAAGATGTTGGCGACCTCGTATTGGGAATCCCCGAAC
ATCGCCTCGCTCCAGTCAATGACCGCTGTTATGCGGCCATTGTCCGTCAGGACATTGTTGGAGCCGAAAT
CCGCGTGCACGAGGTGCCGGACTTCGGGGCAGTCCTCGGCCCAAAGCATCAGCTCATCGAGAGCCTGCGC
GACGGACGCACTGACGGTGTCGTCCATCACAGTTTGCCAGTGATACACATGGGGATCAGCAATCGCGCAT
ATGAAATCACGCCATGTAGTGTATTGACCGATTCCTTGCGGTCCGAATGGGCCGAACCCGCTCGTCTGGC
TAAGATCGGCCGCAGCGATCGCATCCATGGCCTCCGCGACCGGCTGCAGAACAGCGGGCAGTTCGGTTTC
AGGCAGGTCTTGCAACGTGACACCCTGTGCACGGCGGGAGATGCAATAGGTCAGGCTCTCGCTGAACTCC
CCAATGTCAAGCACTTCCGGAATCGGGAGCGCGGCCGATGCAAAGTGCCGATAAACATAACGATCTTTGT
AGAAACCATCGGCGCAGCTATTTACCCGCAGGACATATCCACGCCCTCCTACATCGAAGCTGAAAGCACG
AGATTCTTCGCCCTCCGAGAGCTGCATCAGGTCGGAGACGCTGTCGAACTTTTCGATCAGAAACTTCTCG
ACAGACGTCGCGGTGAGTTCAGGCTTTTTGGCCAAGGAAGTTCCTATACTTTCTAGAGAATAGGAACTTC
GGAATAGGAACTTCTAGGTACGTGAACCATCACCCT
[91 nt withheld, positions 3957-4047]
G
[124 nt withheld, positions 4049-4172]
GGGGATACCCCCTAGAGCCCCAGCTGGTTCTTTCCGCCTCAGAAGCCATAGAGCCCACCGCATCCCCAGC
ATGCCTGCTATTGTCTTCCCAATCCTCCCCCTTGCTGTCCTGCCCCACCCCACCCCCCAGAATAGAATGA
CACCTACTCAGACAATGCGATGCAATTTCCTCATTTTATTAGGAAAGGACAGTGGGAGTGGCACCTTCCA
GGGTCAAGGAAGGCACGGGGGAGGGGCAAACAACAGATGGCTGGCAACTAGAAGGCACAGTCGAGGCTGA
TCAGCGGGTTTAAACGGGCCCTCTAGACTCGAGTCAGACCACTTTGTACAAGAAAGTTGGGTATCACTGT
GGAGGTGGCACAGGGGTGACTGTGCCTGGGCTTGGAGCTGTGGGGTCTGGAGGCAGCGGGGTGCCTGGGT
CCGCCACGCCTGGGTGCCCGCTGCCTGGCACTGCCCCTGGCATCATTGAGGGAGGAGTTGGTTGGTTGGG
GAACGGTGAGGGGCCATGGGGTCCAGGGGGGGGTACCCCTGGTGGGACTGCCCCAGGCTGAGGGGCTCCA
GCTTGTTGTGGCTGCTGTGGCCCTGCAGTTGTCCCTGCCTGCCCAATCTGTTCAGAAGGGCCCAAGCTTC
CAGGAGGGGCCCCACTGCCAGGAGGGGCAGAGGCCACAGCGGCTGGAGGCACAGCTAGACCATGGACTGT
AGGTGGTCCAGCAGCCCCGGTGGGAGGTATGGGCTGGGAGCCTGGGGGCAAGGTTGGTGGCTGCTGCTGC
TGCTGCTGGTGCATCTGCTGGAAGTGCTGCTGCCGGGCCCTCATCTCTGCATACTTCAGCTGCTCCATGT
GGAAGGCTTGCCGGTCGGCCAGGAGCTGCTGCCTCTGGTATTCCAGCGCCTCTCGCTCCCGGTCCATTAT
TGTCTCCAGCTCCTCAAAATGTCGGAGTTTGATCTCTAGTTTCTTCATTTGGGTCTCTACCAGCAGAGCC
ACCAAAGACTTGATCTTTCTCTCCTCAACTGCAGCCAAGTGCTTGGCCTTGACTGCAGCAGCGGCCAGGG
CTGCGGCTGCAGCTGTGGACAGGTTGCCTTCACCAATGTCACGCTCCACCTTGGTTTTCCTCTCCCCCTC
TGGCTCTGCCACTTCCTTTAGCACTTCCTCCTGCCCTTCTGTTGGTTCCTTGTCTTTCTCAGGATCAACT
ATCGGGTCCCCGTCACTCTTCTCAGACTCCTTCTCACTGTCACCTTCTTTCCCTTTCTCTTCATCTTTCT
TGGGGACCTCACTTATTTCCTCCTTTGCTTCTTCCTCCACAGCGCCCCCTCCTTCCCGTGGTTCCTTAGG
CTCCTTCTTCTCATCTGCTGCCTGGCCCTCTGGCCGTGCCTCCTCAGTCCCGCTTTCCTCAATGCGCTCA
GGCTCATCAGAGGCAGTCCCTGCGATGCCGCTACTCTCCAGACCAAAGGCTGGGTCGGCCTTGCCTGTGA
CTTTGGCCGCTTCTTCGACCTTACGCACGTGGGCTTCCACCAAAGCTGTGGGCACCTCTTCCTTCATTTT
TGAGAACTCTTCTAGGGCTGACTTCGCAGCAGCAGAGGCAACTCGGGGATCGACGACAGAGGCCAGGAAG
GCAACGGTGCTCATAACAGGGTTGCCTGACTGACTGAAGGGGATGGGTTGGTAGGCCAGAGGGCCTAGAG
AAGCCTCCGAGTCCTCCAGGTATGGGTCTTCAATGGGAAGGCGGAGAAAATGCAAGATGCACTCGTCCTG
CGTGCGGCTTCCCACGTGCTCAGATACTTTGTTCCAGTCGTCCTTGTACATTTCCAAAGCCTCCAGGAGC
AGCAGAGTCTCCTGCTCCGTCCATTCCCGAGTGGCACTTGCTGCAGCTTTGCTCTTGGAGGGGACGTTCT
TCTTTGTGTACATGTCTGTGCGCAGCCCAAAATTCTGCATGTCTGCTGGTTTCTCCTTGCCCTTCTCAGG
GAAGTTCAGCATTTGCTGGGAAGCAGAGCTCTGCAGCTCTGGCTTGCCCTTAGCCGTCTCTGGCACCAGG
TCATCCAGCTCTTTGCCCTTCCGCCCAGCCTTGGTGTCAGCATCAACCTGGCGGCCCTGTGGAGGCTTCG
GCTGAAGAGGAACCAGCCCTGATGGTGTGTCCGCCAAGACATGGAAGTGAGAGGTGGGTGGAGGCCCCAT
TGGGGTTGGTCGGCTCTCAGCATCTACCTGGTAGTTAATAAGACCCCACTGTTCCAGGAAGGCATGGACC
CTCATGATAGCGCAGACATCACCCGCCAAATTCCGCCGACAGGCAGTAGATGTTAGATACTCCTGGGGAT
TCAGTCGGTAAGTGTCAATCATGAAGTTCCGATACGCCAGGTAGATCTCTGGAGTCTTAGACTTGTTCTT
GCCGTTGAAGAACTCAGGAAGAGCCCTCCGTTCAATGGCATGGACGCTGTTGTAGTCAAACCAGGCGGCG
TAGCTGGGGATGATGATGTGGTGGGTCTGCTCGGTCACATTGTCCTCATGCAGGTCCGGGTTCTTCGTCT
GCTCGCCTTTGTTGCCCGTGCTGTTCTCATCCTCGTCCTTGCCGGTGGTCTCCATGCTTTCATCGTCCTG
TTCATCCAGGTCAGTCATGGTGCCGCCTTTGACTGGGGCTGACTCAGAGTCCTTTTTAGTGTTGACTGTT
TTGGGGAGTGTCACCTCTTCCACGTTTGGGACTGGAGAGGGCTCATCCATGTCTTTTGTCAGGTCTTCTT
GTTCCTCTTCTCTGTGGCCTCGCTTTGACTTGGTATAAGGTGTTGAGGGTCCTTTCTTAGCGTTTTTCTT
CTTAGCCTCTGGGGTGGGTGAAGGAGAGGGAGAGCGCTTCCTCTTCTTATAGTTGCCCCCCTTCTTGTCT
CGTCTGTCTGAATCTGGGCTGTTTACCTCGTCTGTCAGCGTCTTGGCTGAGATCTTCTTCCTGCGGGAGA
CTGGGCTTTTGTCGTCACTGACTTCGTAGTCTTCCTCATTCATCCACTCGTTGAATGTGTCGGTGTCGAG
GATCCACTTCGCATGGACCTTCCTCGGTTTCTCAGGAGTGGGAGCGTCCTCCACAGATGCTTCAATTTCA
CTCGCTGGGATCCACGTGTCGTAGCTGTCAGGATAGTAGCCCCAGTGCAGAAGAACCTGTTTATCCCTCT
TCATGACTGGCCGTACCCATTCCTCTTCTTCTAGGTTCCCTGGGACAGGATACACAACATGGGAGGCATT
GCTCTTATCCTCAGAGATGGTTCCCTGGTGTCTCTTAACAATGTCTTTTAATTTCCCTAGCAGTTTGGGC
TCAATTTCTGGGCAGAGGAAAATGTTAGGTCGTGACAGGCAATTATTCTGTACCAAGGACTTCTCAATGG
TCATGAACATTTCCACATTGCGGTCCATGCGTGATGGATTCTGGAAATCGTAACGCCGCCATCCCTGGTC
ACTCTTGAATTTGTAGGCAGCTGCAAGAATATGGCAGAGGGATCCTCCTGCTTTGAAATCTAGGAAACAT
TTGATCGGCAGTTTAGTAAGCGGTGCGTTGCTGACATGTTTGCCAAAAACCTCTTCCTGAAACTGGAGCA
ACTGCACCACCAGGCTGGACAGAGACTTGTTGGTTGGCGGTTCTGCTTGTATGTACTTCTTGTAGTTCTT
GCCGAGCCAGAGCCGCACGTTGTCGAACTGGGTCACGGTGTCCGCGGCCTCGTAGTACTTCACGTTGGGG
CCGCCGTCCTTCTTCCGCACCGCGGTGCCAACTTTTTTGTACAAACTTGTCTTGTCATCGTCATCCTTGT
AATCGATGTCATGATCATATGTATCACCGTCATGGTCTTTGTAGTCCATGGTGGAAGCTTAAGTTTAAAC
GCTAGAGGATCCAGCCTCCGCGGAGGCTGGATCGGTCCCGGTGTCTTCTATGGAGGTCAAAACAGCGTGG
ATGGCGTCTCCAGGCGATCTGACGGTTCACTAAACGAGCTCTGCTTATATAGGGGGTACCTTCTCTATCA
CTGATAGGGAGCTCGAGACGTGTCGACTTCTCTATCACTGATAGGGAGACGTTCTAG
